>Addgene plasmid #10919 | pSV2 neuT | addgene partial sequence | sequence record 17891 | SV40pA-R 5'-GAAATTTGTGATGCTATTGC-3'
CAGTTACAACACAATTGCATTCATTTTATGTTTCAGGTTCAGGGGGAGGTGTGGGAGGTTTTTTAAAGCA
AGTAAAACCTCTACAAATGTGGTATGGCTGATTATGATCTCTAGTCAAGGCACTATACATCAAATATTCC
TTATTAACCCCTTTACAAATTAAAAAGCTAAAGGTACACAATTTTTGAGCATAGTTATTAATAGCAGACA
CTCTATGCCTGTGTGGAGTAAGAAAAAACAGTATGTTATGATTATAACTGTTATGCCTACTTATAAAGGT
TACAGAATATTTTTCCATAATTTTCTTGTATAGCAGTGCAGCTTTTTCCTTTGTGGTGTAAATAGCAAAG
CAAGCAAGAGTTCTATTACTAAACACAGCATGACTCAAAAAACTTAGCAATTCTGAAGGAAAGTCCTTGG
GGTCTTCTACCTTTCTCTTCTTTTTTGGAGGAGTAGAATGTTGAGAGTCAGCAGTAGCCTCATCATCACT
AGATGGCATTTCTTCTGAGCAAAACAGGTTTTCCTCATTAAAGGCATTCCACCACTGCTCCCATTCATCA
GTTCCATAGGTTGGAATCTAAAATACACAAACAATTAGAATCAGTAGTTTAACACATTATACACTTAAAA
ATTTTATATTTACCTTAGAGCTTTAAATCTCTGTAGGTAGTTTGTCCAATTATGTCACACCACAGAAGTA
AGGTTCCTTCACAAAGATCCGGAC
