[The description below was written by a language model from this plasmid's Addgene catalogue record.]
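Description:
pSV2 neuT is a mammalian expression plasmid built on the pSV2-dhfr backbone (about 5 kb) and carrying an approximately 5 kb insert encoding neuT, the transforming allele of the rat (Rattus norvegicus) neu gene. This gene is catalogued as Erbb2 and is also known as HER2/neu, with the protein product called p185. The insert was placed by restriction cloning between a HindIII site at the 5′ end and a SalI site at the 3′ end, and both sites remain intact. In bacteria the plasmid is maintained at high copy number under ampicillin selection. The record does not list the promoter or other regulatory parts. Vectors of the pSV2 family generally drive expression from the SV40 early promoter and use SV40 processing signals, but no feature table is available to confirm that arrangement here. It is also unclear whether any dhfr sequence remains after cloning, and the depositor refers users to the author's map for details.

The associated work concerns activation of the neu oncogene by a point mutation that alters the transmembrane domain of p185, so this construct represents the oncogenic rather than the normal form of the receptor tyrosine kinase. It is suited to expressing activated neu in cultured mammalian cells, for example in studies of transformation or receptor signalling. The depositor notes that it expresses in NIH cells, but that a related construct, pSV2 neuNT, gives better expression. No epitope tags, reporters or mammalian selection markers are recorded.
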