Addgene plasmid #10919: pSV2 neuT
Depositing lab: Bob Weinberg. Publication: Multiple independent activations of the neu oncogene by a point mutation altering the transmembrane domain of p185. Bargmann CI, Hung MC, Weinberg RA. Cell. 1986 Jun 6. 45(5):649-57. 10.1016/0092-8674(86)90779-8 PubMed 2871941.
Backbone
  Vector backbone: pSV2-dhfr
  Backbone size w/o insert (bp): 5000
  Vector type: Mammalian Expression
Growth in bacteria
  Bacterial resistance: Ampicillin, 100 μg/mL
  Growth temperature: 37°C
  Growth strain: DH5alpha
  Copy number: High Copy
Gene/Insert
  Gene/Insert name: neuT (alt names: neu; neu transforming; p185)
  Species: R. norvegicus (rat)
  Insert size (bp): 5000
  Entrez Gene: Erbb2 (a.k.a. HER2/neu, neu)
  Cloning method: Restriction Enzyme; 5′ cloning site HindIII (not destroyed); 3′ cloning site SalI (not destroyed)
  Sequencing primers: 5′ na
Terms and licenses: Academic/Nonprofit Terms; Industry Terms: Not Available to Industry
Depositor comments: See author's map. Expressed in NIH cells, but pSV2 neuNT expresses better.
How to cite: pSV2 neuT was a gift from Bob Weinberg (Addgene plasmid # 10919 ; http://n2t.net/addgene:10919 ; RRID:Addgene_10919)
